Addgene plasmid #43239: II-ACCA
Depositing lab: Chad Cowan & Kiran Musunuru. Depositing organization: Harvard University. Publication: A TALEN Genome-Editing System for Generating Human Stem Cell-Based Disease Models. Ding Q, Lee YK, Schaefer EA, Peters DT, Veres A, Kim K, Kuperwasser N, Motola DL, Meissner TB, Hendriks WT, Trevisan M, Gupta RM, Moisan A, Banks E, Friesen M, Schinzel RT, Xia F, Tang A, Xia Y, Figueroa E, Wann A, Ahfeldt T, Daheron L, Zhang F, Rubin LL, Peng LF, Chung RT, Musunuru K, Cowan CA. Cell Stem Cell. 2012 Dec 12. pii: S1934-5909(12)00645-5. doi: 10.1016/j.stem.2012.11.011. PubMed 23246482.
Backbone
  Vector backbone: pCRII-TOPO
  Backbone manufacturer: Invitrogen
  Backbone size w/o insert (bp): 3973
  Vector type: Bacterial Cloning
Growth in bacteria
  Bacterial resistance: Ampicillin and Kanamycin, 100 & 50 μg/mL
  Growth temperature: 37°C
  Growth strain: Top10
  Copy number: High Copy
Gene/Insert
  Gene/Insert name: II-ACCA
  Species: Synthetic
  Insert size (bp): 426
  Cloning method: TOPO Cloning
  Sequencing primers: 5′ T7; 3′ M13-rev
Terms and licenses: Academic/Nonprofit Terms; Industry Terms: Not Available to Industry
How to cite: II-ACCA was a gift from Chad Cowan & Kiran Musunuru (Addgene plasmid # 43239 ; http://n2t.net/addgene:43239 ; RRID:Addgene_43239)
