[The description below was written by a language model from this plasmid's Addgene catalogue record.]
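Description:
II-ACCA is a bacterial cloning plasmid built on the commercial pCRII-TOPO backbone (about 4 kb without insert), carrying a 426 bp synthetic insert introduced by TOPO cloning. It is a high-copy plasmid maintained in E. coli, and the record lists both ampicillin and kanamycin resistance, consistent with the dual-marker design of this backbone. The insert can be read with T7 and M13 reverse primers. This indicates that it sits in the standard cloning site between these priming sites. No mammalian promoter, reporter or expression element is recorded, so the plasmid serves as a storage and source vector, not an expression construct.

The record gives no description of the insert beyond its name, synthetic origin and size. The plasmid was deposited with a publication describing a TALEN genome-editing system for generating human stem cell-based disease models. In that context the name most plausibly denotes a pre-assembled block of TAL effector repeats. "ACCA" would be the four DNA bases recognised by the repeats, and "II" would be the position of this block within the final repeat array. The insert size is roughly consistent with four repeat units of about 100 bp each. This reading is an inference from the name, size and associated publication and is not stated in the catalogue fields. On this reading, II-ACCA would be one member of a library of multimer modules, from which the repeat block is taken and joined in order with other position-specific blocks. The result would be a custom DNA-binding domain in a separate TALEN expression vector. No feature table was supplied, so the exact boundaries of the insert and any flanking assembly sites cannot be described.
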