>Addgene plasmid #43239 | II-ACCA | depositor partial sequence | sequence record 58504 | II-ACCA sequence 426 bps
CGTCTCGCTTAACCCCAGAGCAGGTCGTGGCAATCGCCTCCAACATTGGCGGGAAACAGGCACTCGAGAC
TGTCCAGCGCCTGCTTCCCGTGCTGTGCCAAGCGCACGGACTCACCCCAGAGCAGGTCGTGGCGATCGCA
AGCCACGACGGAGGAAAGCAAGCCTTGGAAACAGTACAGAGGCTGTTGCCTGTGCTGTGCCAAGCGCACG
GCCTCACCCCAGAGCAGGTCGTGGCGATCGCAAGCCACGACGGAGGAAAGCAAGCCTTGGAAACAGTACA
GAGGCTGTTGCCTGTGCTGTGCCAAGCGCACGGATTAACCCCAGAGCAGGTCGTGGCAATCGCCTCCAAC
ATTGGCGGGAAACAGGCACTCGAGACTGTCCAGCGCCTGCTTCCCGTGCTGTGCCAAGCGCACGGGCTCA
GAGACG
