>Addgene plasmid #43239 | II-ACCA | addgene partial sequence | sequence record 61921 | M13-F20 5'-TGTAAAACGACGGCCAGT-3'
AGGGCGAATTGGGCCCTCTAGATGCATGCTCGAGCGGCCGCCAGTGTGATGGATATCTGCAGAATTCGCC
CTTAGTATCTTTCCTGTGCCCACGTCTCTGAGCCCGTGCGCTTGGCACAGCACGGGAAGCAGGCGCTGGA
CAGTCTCGAGTGCCTGTTTCCCGCCAATGTTGGAGGCGATTGCCACGACCTGCTCTGGGGTTAATCCGTG
CGCTTGGCACAGCACAGGCAACAGCCTCTGTACTGTTTCCAAGGCTTGCTTTCCTCCGTCGTGGCTTGCG
ATCGCCACGACCTGCTCTGGGGTGAGGCCGTGCGCTTGGCACAGCACAGGCAACAGCCTCTGTACTGTTT
CCAAGGCTTGCTTTCCTCCGTCGTGGCTTGCGATCGCCACGACCTGCTCTGGGGTGAGTCCGTGCGCTTG
GCACAGCACGGGAAGCAGGCGCTGGACAGTCTCGAGTGCCTGTTTCCCGCCAATGTTGGAGGCGATTGCC
ACGACCTGCTCTGGGGTTAAGCGAGACGCGCTAGGACGGCATCTATATAAGGGCGAATTCCAGCACACTG
GCGGCCGTTACTAGTGGATCCGAGCTCGGTACCAAGCTTGGCGTAATCATGGTCATAGCTGTTTCCTGTG
TGAAATTGTTATCCGCTCACAATTCCACACAACATACGAGCCGGAAGCATAAAGTGTAAAGCCTGGGGTG
CCTAATGAGTGAGCTAACTCACATTAATTGCGTTGCGCTCACTGCCCGCTTTCCANTCGGGAAAACTGTC
NTGNCACCTGNATTAATGAAACTGCCAACACGCGCGGAGAAACGGTTTNTGTATNGTGGGCTCTTNTTGC
TTCTTCGCTCAC
